Addgene plasmid #233307: Ubi:3xHA-ccdb + RUBY
Purpose: GATEWAY compatible vector with a soybean Ubiquitin (GmUbi) promoter driving in frame epitope fusion of 3xHA tag paired with ccdb selection toxin and RUBY marker
Depositing lab: Thomas Baum. Depositing organization: Iowa State University.
Backbone
  Vector backbone: pICH75322
  Vector type: Gateway destination
Growth in bacteria
  Bacterial resistance: Chloramphenicol and Tetracycline, 25 & 10 μg/mL
  Growth temperature: 37°C
  Growth strain: ccdB Survival
  Copy number: High Copy
Gene/Insert
  Gene/Insert name: Ubi:3xHA-ccdb + RUBY
  Species: Other
  Tag / fusion protein: 3xHA (N terminal on insert)
  Cloning method: Gateway Cloning
Terms and licenses: Academic/Nonprofit Terms; Industry Terms: Not Available to Industry
Depositor comments: This plasmid contains the Gateway technology from Invitrogen; Invitrogen requires purchasing of Gateway Clonase for carrying out the Gateway recombinational cloning reaction http://www.invitrogen.comPlease note that the full plasmid sequence is provided as a reference only, and may not match the exact sequence of the plasmid.
How to cite: Ubi:3xHA-ccdb + RUBY was a gift from Thomas Baum (Addgene plasmid # 233307 ; http://n2t.net/addgene:233307 ; RRID:Addgene_233307)
