[The description below was written by a language model from this plasmid's Addgene catalogue record and pLannotate feature annotations shown in this document.]
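Description:
Ubi:3xHA-ccdb + RUBY is a Gateway destination vector built on the pICH75322 backbone and organised as a binary T-DNA plasmid for Agrobacterium-mediated expression in plants. The backbone carries a high-copy ColE1/pUC-type origin for E. coli together with the pVS1 origin, RepA replication protein and StaA stability protein, which support maintenance in Agrobacterium. A tetracycline efflux gene with its own promoter provides backbone selection, and only a short remnant of a kanamycin resistance gene is annotated. Because the Gateway cassette encodes the CcdB gyrase toxin, the empty vector is propagated in a ccdB-tolerant strain under chloramphenicol and tetracycline.

Between the nopaline-type left and right border repeats lie two plant expression units. In the first, according to the catalogue entry, a soybean ubiquitin (GmUbi) promoter drives a 3xHA epitope; this promoter is not itself called in the feature table, although an unannotated stretch sits between the left border and the tag. The 3xHA coding sequence is followed by attR1, a chloramphenicol acetyltransferase gene, a ccdA fragment, ccdB and attR2, then a pea rbcS-E9 terminator. An LR reaction with an entry clone replaces the CmR/ccdB segment with the gene of interest, giving an in-frame N-terminal 3xHA fusion, while loss of ccdB counterselects unrecombined vector in standard strains.

The second unit is the RUBY reporter, a betalain biosynthesis cassette that produces a visible red pigment in transformed tissue without added substrate. The annotation shows the sugar beet CYP76AD1 and DODA1 coding sequences ending in a NOS terminator. The large unannotated region after DODA1 presumably holds the remaining RUBY component, and a cassava vein mosaic virus–derived sequence upstream probably corresponds to its promoter, though the record does not state this. The vector suits expression and immunodetection of HA-tagged proteins in plants, with visual identification of transformed tissue.
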