Features (pLannotate 1.2.2; 23 found; start..end, strand, type, name):
    555..713     +  CDS            ccdA (fragment): CCDA_ECO57 - Also known as H, letA. Experimental evidence at protein level: Swiss-Prot protein existence level 1. Antitoxin component of a type II toxin-antitoxin (TA) system which inhibits the post-segregational killing (PSK) of plasmid-free cells, also referred to as a plasmid addiction system. Binds to and blocks the activity of CcdB; will also remove bound CcdB protein from the CcdB-GyrA complex by forming a CcdA-CcdB complex, a process termed rejuvenation. Functions as a transcriptional corepressor for the ccdAB operon, repression also requires CcdB (By similarity). From Escherichia coli
    718..1020    +  CDS            ccdB: CCDB_ECOLI - Also known as G, letB, letD. Experimental evidence at protein level: Swiss-Prot protein existence level 1. Toxic component of a type II toxin-antitoxin (TA) system, functioning in plasmid maintainence. Responsible for the post- segregational killing (PSK) of plasmid-free cells, also referred to as a plasmid addiction system. Half-life of over 2 hours. Cell killing by CcdB is accompanied by filamentation, defects in chromosome and plasmid segregation, defects in cell division, formation of anucleate cells, decreased DNA synthesis and plasmid loss. Interferes with the activity of DN
   1064..1188    -  protein_bind   attR2: mutant version of attR; recombination site for the Gateway® LR reaction LR Clonase™
   1199..1453    +  terminator     E9 terminator (fragment): terminator and polyadenylation signal from the pea rbcS-E9 gene
   1448..1747    +  CDS            IBMP_CSVMV (fragment): Protein inferred from homology: Swiss-Prot protein existence level 3. Enhances the translation of downstream ORFs on polycistronic mRNAs derived from cassava vein mosaic virus. From Cassava vein mosaic virus (CsVMV).
   1985..3475    +  CDS            CYP76AD1: C76AD_BETVU - Also known as Bv2g029890_ucyh From Beta vulgaris (Sugar beet).
   3542..4366    +  CDS            DODA1: DOD1W_BETVU - Experimental evidence at transcript level: Swiss-Prot protein existence level 2. Opens the cyclic ring of dihydroxy-phenylalanine (DOPA) between carbons 4 and 5, thus producing an unstable seco-DOPA that rearranges nonenzymatically to betalamic acid. From Beta vulgaris (Sugar beet).
   5950..6202    +  terminator     NOS terminator: nopaline synthase terminator and poly(A) signal
   6257..6281    +  misc_feature   RB T-DNA repeat: right border repeat from nopaline C58 T-DNA
   6404..6992    -  rep_origin     ori: high-copy-number ColE1/pMB1/pBR322/pUC origin of replication
   7163..7191    -  CDS            KanR (fragment): aminoglycoside phosphotransferase; aphA-3; confers resistance to kanamycin
   7384..8574    -  CDS            TcR: tetracycline efflux protein; tet; confers resistance to tetracycline
   8622..8650    -  promoter       tet promoter: E. coli promoter for tetracycline efflux protein gene
   8677..8737    -  rep_origin     oriV (fragment): incP origin of replication
   8943..9137    -  rep_origin     pVS1 oriV: origin of replication for the Pseudomonas plasmid pVS1 (Heeb et al., 2000)
   9203..10276   -  CDS            pVS1 RepA: replication protein from the Pseudomonas plasmid pVS1 (Heeb et al., 2000)
  10705..11334   -  CDS            pVS1 StaA: stability protein from the Pseudomonas plasmid pVS1 (Heeb et al., 2000)
  11598..11622   +  misc_feature   LB T-DNA repeat: left border repeat from nopaline C58 T-DNA
  12680..12769   +  CDS            3xHA: three tandem HA epitope tags
  12791..12915   +  protein_bind   attR1: mutant version of attR; recombination site for the Gateway® LR reaction LR Clonase™
  12952..12982   +  promoter       lac UV5 promoter: E. coli lac promoter with an "up" mutation
  13006..13035   +  promoter       cat promoter (fragment): promoter of the E. coli cat gene encoding chloramphenicol acetyltransferase
  13036..376     +  CDS            CmR (across the origin): chloramphenicol acetyltransferase; cat; confers resistance to chloramphenicol
>Addgene plasmid #233307 | Ubi:3xHA-ccdb + RUBY | addgene full sequence | sequence record 464373 | Addgene NGS Result
CCATGAGCAAACTGAAACGTTTTCATCGCTCTGGAGTGAATACCACGACGATTTCCGGCAGTTTCTACAC
ATATATTCGCAAGATGTGGCGTGTTACGGTGAAAACCTGGCCTATTTCCCTAAAGGGTTTATTGAGAATA
TGTTTTTCGTCTCAGCCAATCCCTGGGTGAGTTTCACCAGTTTTGATTTAAACGTGGCCAATATGGACAA
CTTCTTCGCCCCCGTTTTCACCATGGGCAAATATTATACGCAAGGCGACAAGGTGCTGATGCCGCTGGCG
ATTCAGGTTCATCATGCCGTTTGTGATGGCTTCCATGTCGGCAGAATGCTTAATGAATTACAACAGTACT
GCGATGAGTGGCAGGGCGGGGCGTAAACGCGTGGATCCGGCTTACTAAAAGCCAGATAACAGTATGCGTA
TTTGCGCGCTGATTTTTGCGGTATAAGAATATATACTGATATGTATACCCGAAGTATGTCAAAAAGAGGT
ATGCTATGAAGCAGCGTATTACAGTGACAGTTGACAGCGACAGCTATCAGTTGCTCAAGGCATATATGAT
GTCAATATCTCCGGTCTGGTAAGCACAACCATGCAGAATGAAGCCCGTCGTCTGCGTGCCGAACGCTGGA
AAGCGGAAAATCAGGAAGGGATGGCTGAGGTCGCCCGGTTTATTGAAATGAACGGCTCTTTTGCTGACGA
GAACAGGGGCTGGTGAAATGCAGTTTAAGGTTTACACCTATAAAAGAGAGAGCCGTTATCGTCTGTTTGT
GGATGTACAGAGTGATATTATTGACACGCCCGGGCGACGGATGGTGATCCCCCTGGCCAGTGCACGTCTG
CTGTCAGATAAAGTCTCCCGTGAACTTTACCCGGTGGTGCATATCGGGGATGAAAGCTGGCGCATGATGA
CCACCGATATGGCCAGTGTGCCGGTCTCCGTTATCGGGGAAGAAGTGGCTGATCTCAGCCACCGCGAAAA
TGACATCAAAAACGCCATTAACCTGATGTTCTGGGGAATATAAATGTCAGGCTCCCTTATACACAGCCAG
TCTGCAGGTCGACCATAGTGACTGGATATGTTGTGTTTTACAGTATTATGTAGTCTGTTTTTTATGCAAA
ATCTAATTTAATATATTGATATTTATATCATTTTACGTTTCTCGTTCAGCTTTCTTGTACAAAGTGGTCC
TAGGTTCGGTTCGAGTATTATGGCATTGGGAAAACTGTTTTTCTTGTACCATTTGTTGTGCTTGTAATTT
ACTGTGTTTTTTATTCGGTTTTCGCTATCGAACTGTGAAATGGAAATGGATGGAGAAGAGTTAATGAATG
ATATGGTCCTTTTGTTCATTCTCAAATTAATATTATTTGTTTTTTCTCTTATTTGTTGTGTGTTGAATTT
GAAATTATAAGAGATATGCAAACATTTTGTTTTGAGTAAAAATGTGTCAAATCAAGGTTCCAGAAGGTAA
TTATCCAAGATGTAGCATCAAGAATCCAATGTTTACGGGAAAAACTATGGAAGTATTATGTGAGCTCAGC
AAGAAGCAGATCAATATGCGGCACATATGCAACCTATGTTCAAAAATGAAGAATGTACAGATACAAGATC
CTATACTGCCAGAATACGAAGAAGAATACGTAGAAATTGAAAAAGAAGAACCAGGCGAAGAAAAGAATCT
TGAAGACGTAAGCACTGACGACAACAATGAAAAGAAGAAGATAAGGTCGGTGATTGTGAAAGAGACATAG
AGGACACATGTAAGGTGGAAAATGTAAGGGCGGAAAGTAACCTTATCACAAAGGAATCTTATCCCCCACT
ACTTATCCTTTTATATTTTTCCGTGTCATTTTTGCCCTTGAGTTTTCCTATATAAGGAACCAAGTTCGGC
ATTTGTGAAAACAAGAAAAAATTTGGTGTAAGCTATTTTCTTTGAAGTACTGAGGATACAACTTCAGAGA
AATTTGTAAGTTTGTGATCCGCAAATGGATCATGCGACCCTCGCCATGATCCTCGCGATCTGGTTCATCA
GCTTCCACTTCATCAAGCTGCTGTTCTCCCAGCAGACCACCAAGCTGCTTCCGCCAGGACCAAAGCCGCT
TCCGATCATCGGCAACATCCTTGAGGTGGGCAAGAAGCCGCATCGGTCCTTCGCCAACCTCGCCAAGATT
CACGGCCCACTCATTTCCCTCAGACTCGGCTCTGTGACCACCATCGTTGTGTCCTCTGCCGACGTGGCCA
AAGAGATGTTCCTCAAGAAGGATCACCCGCTCTCCAACCGCACGATCCCGAATAGTGTTACAGCCGGCGA
CCACCACAAGCTCACCATGTCTTGGCTCCCGGTGTCTCCGAAGTGGCGCAACTTCCGCAAGATTACCGCC
GTGCATCTGCTCTCCCCACAGAGACTCGATGCCTGCCAGACATTCAGGCACGCCAAGGTGCAGCAGCTCT
ACGAGTACGTTCAAGAGTGCGCCCAGAAAGGCCAGGCCGTGGATATTGGCAAGGCCGCCTTTACGACCAG
CCTCAACCTCCTCAGCAAGCTGTTCTTCAGCGTCGAGCTGGCGCACCACAAGTCCCATACCAGCCAAGAG
TTCAAAGAGCTGATCTGGAACATCATGGAAGATATAGGCAAGCCGAACTACGCCGACTACTTCCCGATTC
TCGGCTGCGTTGACCCATCTGGCATTAGAAGAAGGCTCGCCTGCTCCTTCGACAAGCTGATCGCCGTGTT
CCAGGGCATCATCTGCGAGAGACTCGCCCCAGATTCCTCCACCACAACTACCACCACCACCGACGACGTG
CTCGATGTGCTCCTCCAGCTGTTCAAGCAGAACGAGCTGACGATGGGCGAGATCAACCACCTCCTCGTGG
ACATCTTCGACGCCGGCACCGATACCACATCCTCCACATTCGAGTGGGTGATGACCGAGCTGATCCGCAA
TCCAGAGATGATGGAAAAGGCCCAAGAGGAAATCAAGCAGGTCCTCGGCAAGGACAAGCAGATCCAAGAG
TCCGACATCATCAACCTGCCGTACCTCCAGGCGATCATCAAAGAGACACTCCGCCTCCATCCGCCGACCG
TGTTCTTGCTCCCAAGAAAGGCCGACACCGATGTCGAGCTGTACGGCTACATCGTGCCGAAGGATGCCCA
GATCCTCGTGAACCTCTGGGCCATTGGCAGGGACCCAAACGCCTGGCAGAACGCCGATATTTTCAGCCCA
GAGCGCTTCATCGGCTGCGAGATCGATGTTAAGGGCCGCGATTTCGGCCTCCTTCCATTTGGCGCTGGCC
GCAGAATTTGCCCAGGCATGAATCTCGCCATCAGGATGCTCACCCTCATGCTCGCCACACTCCTCCAGTT
CTTCAACTGGAAGCTCGAAGGCGACATCTCCCCGAAGGACCTCGACATGGACGAGAAGTTCGGCATTGCG
CTCCAAAAGACCAAGCCGCTCAAGCTCATCCCGATTCCGCGCTACGGTAGCGGAGCTACCAATTTTAGCC
TCCTTAAGCAGGCAGGTGATGTAGAAGAGAACCCCGGGCCTATGAAGATGATGAACGGCGAGGACGCCAA
CGACCAGATGATCAAAGAGTCCTTCTTCATCACCCACGGCAACCCGATCCTCACCGTCGAGGATACACAT
CCGCTCAGGCCGTTCTTCGAGACATGGCGCGAGAAGATTTTCTCCAAGAAGCCGAAGGCCATCCTCATCA
TCTCCGGCCACTGGGAGACAGTGAAGCCAACCGTGAACGCCGTGCACATCAACGACACCATCCACGACTT
CGACGACTACCCAGCCGCCATGTACCAGTTCAAGTACCCAGCTCCAGGCGAGCCAGAGCTTGCGAGAAAG
GTGGAAGAGATCCTCAAGAAGTCCGGGTTCGAGACAGCCGAGACAGACCAAAAGAGGGGCCTTGATCACG
GCGCCTGGGTTCCACTCATGCTCATGTATCCAGAGGCGGACATCCCGGTGTGCCAGCTCTCAGTTCAGCC
ACATCTCGACGGCACCTACCACTACAATCTCGGCAGAGCCCTCGCGCCGCTCAAGAATGATGGCGTGCTC
ATTATTGGCTCCGGCAGCGCCACACATCCACTCGATGAGACACCGCACTACTTCGATGGTGTTGCCCCTT
GGGCCGCTGCCTTCGATTCTTGGCTTAGGAAGGCCCTCATCAACGGCCGCTTCGAGGAAGTGAACATCTA
CGAGAGCAAGGCCCCGAACTGGAAGCTCGCCCATCCATTTCCAGAGCACTTCTACCCGCTCCACGTTGTG
CTCGGCGCTGCTGGTGAAAAGTGGAAGGCCGAGCTGATCCACTCCTCCTGGGATCATGGCACACTTTGCC
ACGGCTCCTACAAGTTCACCTCCGCCGGATCCGGAGCAACCAACTTTAGCCTGCTCAAGCAAGCAGGAGA
TGTTGAGGAAAATCCTGGCCCCATGACCGCCATCAAGATGAACACCAACGGCGAGGGCGAGACACAGCAC
ATCCTCATGATCCCGTTCATGGCGCAGGGCCACCTCAGGCCATTTCTCGAACTCGCCATGTTCCTCTACA
AGCGCTCCCACGTGATCATCACCCTGCTCACAACTCCGCTCAATGCCGGCTTCCTCAGGCACCTCCTTCA
CCACCATTCCTACTCCTCCAGCGGCATCAGGATCGTCGAGCTGCCATTCAACTCCACCAACCACGGACTC
CCACCGGGCATCGAGAACACCGATAAGCTCACACTCCCGCTCGTGGTGTCCCTCTTCCATTCCACCATCA
GCCTCGATCCGCACCTCCGCGATTACATCTCCAGGCATTTCAGCCCAGCCAGGCCACCACTCTGCGTGAT
CCATGATGTGTTCCTCGGCTGGGTTGACCAGGTGGCCAAGGATGTGGGCTCTACAGGCGTGGTGTTCACA
ACAGGCGGCGCTTATGGCACATCCGCCTACGTGTCCATCTGGAACGATCTCCCGCACCAGAACTACTCCG
ACGACCAAGAGTTCCCGCTGCCAGGCTTCCCAGAGAACCATAAGTTCCGCAGGTCCCAGCTCCATCGGTT
CCTCAGATATGCCGACGGCTCCGACGATTGGTCCAAGTATTTCCAGCCGCAGCTCCGCCAGTCCATGAAG
TCTTTTGGCTGGCTCTGCAACTCCGTGGAAGAGATCGAGACACTCGGCTTCTCCATCCTCCGCAACTACA
CCAAGCTGCCGATCTGGGGCATCGGCCCACTTATTGCTTCCCCAGTGCAGCACTCCTCCTCCGACAACAA
TTCAACAGGCGCCGAGTTCGTGCAGTGGCTCAGCCTCAAAGAGCCGGACTCCGTCCTCTACATCTCCTTC
GGCTCCCAGAACACGATCAGCCCGACGCAGATGATGGAACTCGCTGCTGGCCTTGAGTCCTCCGAGAAGC
CATTCCTCTGGGTGATCAGAGCCCCGTTCGGCTTCGACATCAACGAAGAGATGCGCCCAGAGTGGCTGCC
AGAGGGCTTTGAGGAACGCATGAAGGTGAAGAAACAGGGCAAGCTCGTGTACAAGCTCGGCCCGCAGCTT
GAGATCCTCAACCATGAATCCATCGGCGGCTTTCTCACCCACTGCGGATGGAACAGCATCCTTGAGTCTC
TTCGCGAGGGCGTTCCGATGCTTGGATGGCCACTTGCTGCCGAGCAGGCCTACAACCTCAAGTACCTCGA
AGATGAGATGGGCGTCGCGGTTGAGCTTGCTAGAGGCCTCGAAGGCGAGATCTCCAAAGAGAAGGTCAAG
CGCATCGTCGAGATGATCCTTGAGCGCAACGAGGGCTCCAAAGGCTGGGAGATGAAGAATCGCGCCGTGG
AAATGGGCAAAAAGCTCAAGGACGCCGTGAACGAGGAAAAAGAGCTGAAGGGCTCCTCCGTGAAGGCGAT
CGACGATTTCCTCGACGCCGTCATGCAGGCCAAACTTGAGCCAAGCCTCCAGTGATAGTGAGATGTGCAG
ATCGTTCAAACATTTGGCAATAAAGTTTCTTAAGATTGAATCCTGTTGCCGGTCTTGCGATGATTATCAT
ATAATTTCTGTTGAATTACGTTAAGCATGTAATAATTAACATGTAATGCATGACGTTATTTATGAGATGG
GTTTTTATGATTAGAGTCCCGCAATTATACATTTAATACGCGATAGAAAACAAAATATAGCGCGCAAACT
AGGATAAATTATCGCGCGCGGTGTCATCTATGTTACTAGATCCGATGATAAGCTGTCAAACATGAGGGAC
ACGAAGTGGTTTAAACTATCAGTGTTTGACAGGATATATTGGCGGGTAAACCTAAGAGAAAAGAGCGTTT
ATTAGAATAATCGGATATTTAAAAGGGCGTGAAAAGGTTTATCCGTTCGTCCATTTGTATGTGCCAACCA
CAGGAACCGTAAAAAGGCCGCGTTGCTGGCGTTTTTCCATAGGCTCCGCCCCCCTGACGAGCATCACAAA
AATCGACGCTCAAGTCAGAGGTGGCGAAACCCGACAGGACTATAAAGATACCAGGCGTTTCCCCCTGGAA
GCTCCCTCGTGCGCTCTCCTGTTCCGACCCTGCCGCTTACCGGATACCTGTCCGCCTTTCTCCCTTCGGG
AAGCGTGGCGCTTTCTCATAGCTCACGCTGTAGGTATCTCAGTTCGGTGTAGGTCGTTCGCTCCAAGCTG
GGCTGTGTGCACGAACCCCCCGTTCAGCCCGACCGCTGCGCCTTATCCGGTAACTATCGTCTTGAGTCCA
ACCCGGTAAGACACGACTTATCGCCACTGGCAGCAGCCACTGGTAACAGGATTAGCAGAGCGAGGTATGT
AGGCGGTGCTACAGAGTTCTTGAAGTGGTGGCCTAACTACGGCTACACTAGAAGGACAGTATTTGGTATC
TGCGCTCTGCTGAAGCCAGTTACCTTCGGAAAAAGAGTTGGTAGCTCTTGATCCGGCAAACAAACCACCG
CTGGTAGCGGTGGTTTTTTTGTTTGCAAGCAGCAGATTACGCGCAGAAAAAAAGGATCTCAAGAAGATCC
TTTGATCTTTTCTACGGGGTCTGACGCTCAGTGGAACGAAAACTCACGTTAAGGGATTTTGGTCATGAGA
TTATCAAAAAGGATCTTCACCTAGATCCTTTTAAATTAAAAATGAAGTTTTAAATCAATCTAAAGTATAT
ATGAGTAAACTTGGTCTGACAGCTAAAACAATTCATCCAGTAAAATATAATCGAATATTATGCGCACCCG
TGGCCAGGACCCAACGCTGCCCGAGATGCGCCGCGTGCGGCTGCTGGAGATGGCGGACGCGATGGATATG
TTCTGCCAAGGGTTGGTTTGCGCATTCACAGTTCTCCGCAAGAATTGATTGGCTCCAATTCTTGGAGTGG
TGAATCCGTTAGCGAGGTGCCGCCGGCTTCCATTCAGGTCGAGGTGGCCCGGCTCCATGCACCGCGACGC
AACGCGGGGAGGCAGACAAGGTATAGGGCGGCGCCTACAATCCATGCCAACCCGTTCCATGTGCTCGCCG
AGGCGGCATAAATCGCCGTGACGATCAGCGGTCCAATGATCGAAGTTAGGCTGGTAAGAGCCGCGAGCGA
TCCTTGAAGCTGTCCCTGATGGTCGTCATCTACCTGCCTGGACAGCATGGCCTGCAACGCGGGCATCCCG
ATGCCGCCGGAAGCGAGAAGAATCATAATGGGGAAGGCCATCCAGCCTCGCGTCGCGAACGCCAGCAAGA
CGTAGCCCAGCGCGTCGGCCGCCATGCCGGCGATAATGGCCTGCTTCTCGCCGAAACGTTTGGTGGCGGG
ACCAGTGACGAAGGCTTGAGCGAGGGCGTGCAAGATTCCGAATACCGCAAGCGACAGGCCGATCATCGTC
GCGCTCCAGCGAAAGCGGTCCTCGCCGAAAATGACCCAGAGCGCTGCCGGCACCTGTCCTACGAGTTGCA
TGATAAAGAAGACAGTCATAAGTGCGGCGACGATAGTCATGCCCCGCGCCCACCGGAAGGAGCTGACTGG
GTTGAAGGCTCTCAAGGGCATCGGTCGACGCTCTCCCTTATGCGACTCCTGCATTAGGAAGCAGCCCAGT
AGTAGGTTGAGGCCGTTGAGCACCGCCGCCGCAAGGAATGGTGCATGCAAGGAGATGGCGCCCAACAGTC
CCCCGGCCACGGGGCCTGCCACCATACCCACGCCGAAACAAGCGCTCATGAGCCCGAAGTGGCGAGCCCG
ATCTTCCCCATCGGTGATGTCGGCGATATAGGCGCCAGCAACCGCACCTGTGGCGCCGGTGATGCCGGCC
ACGATGCGTCCGGCGTAGAGGATCCACAGGACGGGTGTGGTCGCCATGATCGCGTAGTCGATAGTGGCTC
CAAGTAGCGAAGCGAGCAGGACTGGGCGGCGGCCAAAGCGGTCGGACAGTGCTCCGAGAACGGGTGCGCA
TAGAAATTGCATCAACGCATATAGCGCTAGCAGCACGCCATAGTGACTGGCGATGCTGTCGGAATGGACG
ATATCCCGCAAGAGGCCCGGCAGTACCGGCATAACCAAGCCTATGCCTACAGCATCCAGGGTGACGGTGC
CGAGGATGACGATGAGCGCATTGTTAGATTTCATACACGGTGCCTGACTGCGTTAGCAATTTAACTGTGA
TAAACTACCGCATTAAAGCTTATCGATGATAAGCTGTCAAACATGAGAATTCTTGAAAATATTGCGCTGC
CATTTTTGGGGTGAGGCCGTTCGCGGCCGAGGGGCGCAGCCCCTGGGGGGATGGGAGCTCGGTGCCTTGA
TGTGGGCGCCGGCGGTCGAGTGGCGACGGCGCGGCTTGTCCGCGCCCTGGTAGATTGCCTGGCCGTAGGC
CAGCCATTTTTGAGCGGCCAGCGGCCGCGATAGGCCGACGCGAAGCGGCGGGGCGTAGGGAGCGCAGCGA
CCGAAGGGTAGGCGCTTTTTGCAGCTCTTCGGCTGTGCGCTGGCCAGACAGTTATGCACAGGCCAGGCGG
GTTTTAAGAGTTTTAATAAGTTTTAAAGAGTTTTAGGCGGAAAAATCGCCTTTTTTCTCTTTTATATCAG
TCACTTACATGTGTGACCGGTTCCCAATGTACGGCTTTGGGTTCCCAATGTACGGGTTCCGGTTCCCAAT
GTACGGCTTTGGGTTCCCAATGTACGTGCTATCCACAGGAAAGAAGCTTTTTCGACCTTTTTCCCCTGCT
AGGGCAATTTGCCCTAGCATCTGCTCCGTACATTAGGAACCGGCGGATGCTTCGCCCTCGATCAGGTTGC
GGTAGCGCATGACTAGGATCGGGCCAGCCTGCCCCGCCTCCTCCTTCAAATCGTACTCCGGCAGGTCATT
TGACCCGATCAGCTTGCGCACGGTGAAACAGAACTTCTTGAACTCTCCGGCGCTGCCACTGCGTTCGTAG
ATCGTCTTGAACAACCATCTGGCTTCTGCCTTGCCTGCGGCGCGGCGTGCCAGGCGGTAGAGAAAACGGC
CGATGCCGGGATCGATCAAAAAGTAATCGGGGTGAACCGTCAGCACGTCCGGGTTCTTGCCTTCTGTGAT
CTCGCGGTACATCCAATCAGCTAGCTCGATCTCGATGTACTCCGGCCGCCCGGTTTCGCTCTTTACGATC
TTGTAGCGGCTAATCAAGGCTTCACCCTCGGATACCGTCACCAGGCGGCCGTTCTTGGCCTTCTTCGTAC
GCTGCATGGCAACGTGCGTGGTGTTTAACCGAATGCAGGTTTCTACCAGGTCGTCTTTCTGCTTTCCGCC
ATCGGCTCGCCGGCAGAACTTGAGTACGTCCGCAACGTGTGGACGGAACACGCGGCCGGGCTTGTCTCCC
TTCCCTTCCCGGTATCGGTTCATGGATTCGGTTAGATGGGAAACCGCCATCAGTACCAGGTCGTAATCCC
ACACACTGGCCATGCCGGCCGGCCCTGCGGAAACCTCTACGTGCCCGTCTGGAAGCTCGTAGCGGATCAC
CTCGCCAGCTCGTCGGTCACGCTTCGACAGACGGAAAACGGCCACGTCCATGATGCTGCGACTATCGCGG
GTGCCCACGTCATAGAGCATCGGAACGAAAAAATCTGGTTGCTCGTCGCCCTTGGGCGGCTTCCTAATCG
ACGACGCACCGGCTGCCGGCGGTTGCCGGGATTCTTTGCGGATTCGATCAGCGGCCGCTTGCCACGATTC
ACCGGGGCGTGCTTCTGCCTCGATGCGTTGCCGCTGGGCGGCCTGCGCGGCCTTCAACTTCTCCACCAGG
TCATCACCCAGCGCCGCGCCGATTTGTACCGGGCCGGATGGTTTGCGACCGCTCACGCCGATTCCTCGGG
CTTGGGGGTTCCAGTGCCATTGCAGGGCCGGCAGACAACCCAGCCGCTTACGCCTGGCCAACCGCCCGTT
CCTCCACACATGGGGCATTCCACGGCGTCGGTGCCTGGTTGTTCTTGATTTTCCATGCCGCCTCCTTTAG
CCGCTAAAATTCATCTACTCATTTATTCATTTGCTCATTTACTCTGGTAGCTGCGCGATGTATTCAGATA
GCAGCTCGGTAATGGTCTTGCCTTGGCGTACCGCGTACATCTTCAGCTTGGTGTGATCCTCCGCCGGCAA
CTGAAAGTTGACCCGCTTCATGGCTGGCGTGTCTGCCAGGCTGGCCAACGTTGCAGCCTTGCTGCTGCGT
GCGCTCGGACGGCCGGCACTTAGCGTGTTTGTGCTTTTGCTCATTTTCTCTTTACCTCATTAACTCAAAT
GAGTTTTGATTTAATTTCAGCGGCCAGCGCCTGGACCTCGCGGGCAGCGTCGCCCTCGGGTTCTGATTCA
AGAACGGTTGTGCCGGCGGCGGCAGTGCCTGGGTAGCTCACGCGCTGCGTGATACGGGACTCAAGAATGG
GCAGCTCGTACCCGGCCAGCGCCTCGGCAACCTCACCGCCGATGCGCGTGCCTTTGATCGCCCGCGACAC
GACAAAGGCCGCTTGTAGCCTTCCATCCGTGACCTCAATGCGCTGCTTAACCAGCTCCACCAGGTCGGCG
GTGGCCCATATGTCGTAAGGGCTTGGCTGCACCGGAATCAGCACGAAGTCGGCTGCCTTGATCGCGGACA
CAGCCAAGTCCGCCGCCTGGGGCGCTCCGTCGATCACTACGAAGTCGCGCCGGCCGATGGCCTTCACGTC
GCGGTCAATCGTCGGGCGGTCGATGCCGACAACGGTTAGCGGTTGATCTTCCCGCACGGCCGCCCAATCG
CGGGCACTGCCCTGGGGATCGGAATCGACTAACAGAACATCGGCCCCGGCGAGTTGCAGGGCGCGGGCTA
GATGGGTTGCGATGGTCGTCTTGCCTGACCCGCCTTTCTGGTTAAGTACAGCGATAACCTTCATGCGTTC
CCCTTGCGTATTTGTTTATTTACTCATCGCATCATATACGCAGCGACCGCATGACGCAAGCTGTTTTACT
CAAATACACATCACCTTTTTAGACGGCGGCGCTCGGTTTCTTCAGCGGCCAAGCTGGCCGGCCAGGCCGC
CAGCTTGGCATCAGACAAACCGGCCAGGATTTCATGCAGCCGCACGGCTGATGGGCTGCCTGTATCGAGT
GGTGATTTTGTGCCGAGCTGCCGGTCGGGGAGCTGTTGGCTGGCTGGTGGCAGGATATATTGTGGTGTAA
ACAAATTGACGCTTAGACAACTTAATAACACATTGCGGACGTTTTTAATGTACTGGGGTGGATGCAGTGG
GCCCCACTCTGTGGAAGACAATGCCCCGCGGTCCGGAGTAACAGATAAAGCGAAGCTTGAAGGTGCATGT
GACTCCGTCAAGATTACGAAACCGCCAACTACCACGCAAATTGCAATTCTCAATTTCCTAGAAGGACTCT
CCGAAAATGCATCCAATACCAAATATTACCCGTGTCATAGGCACCAAGTGACACCATACATGAACACGCG
TCACAATATGACTGGAGAAGGGTTCCACACCTTATGCTATAAAACGCCCCACACCCCTCCTCCTTCCTTC
GCAGTTCAATTCCAATATATTCCATTCTCTCTGTGTATTTCCCTACCTCTCCCTTCAAGGTTAGTCGATT
TCTTCTGTTTTTCTTCTTCGTTCTTTCCATGAATTGTGTATGTTCTTTGATCAATACGATGTTGATTTGA
TTGTGTTTTGTTTGGTTTCATCGATCTTCAATTTTCATAATCAGATTCAGCTTTTATTATCTTTACAACA
ACGTCCTTAATTTGATGATTCTTTAATCGTAGATTTGCTCTAATTAGAGCTTTTTCATGTCAGATCCCTT
TACAACAAGCCTTAATTGTTGATTCATTAATCGTAGATTAGGGCTTTTTTCATTGATTACTTCAGATCCG
TTAAACGTAACCATAGATCAGGGCTTTTTCATGAATTACTTCAGATCCGTTAAACAACAGCCTTATTTTT
TATACTTCTGTGGTTTTTCAAGAAATTGTTCAGATCCGTTGACAAAAAGCCTTATTCGTTGATTCTATAT
CGTTTTTCGAGAGATATTGCTCAGATCTGTTAGCAACTGCCTTGTTTGTTGATTCTATTGCCGTGGATTA
GGGTTTTTTTTCACGAGATTGCTTCAGATCCGTACTTAAGATTACGTAATGGATTTTGATTCTGATTTAT
CTGTGATTGTTGACTCGACAGCGGCCGCACCCCCGGGGGCGCGCCCTTAGGTACCATGAGCGGGTTAATT
AACATCTTTTACCCATACGATGTTCCTGACTATGCGGGCTATCCCTATGACGTCCCGGACTATGCAGGAT
CCTATCCATATGACGTTCCAGATTACGCTGCTCAGTGCAGCGCTGTTATCACAAGTTTGTACAAAAAAGC
TGAACGAGAAACGTAAAATGATATAAATATCAATATATTAAATTAGATTTTGCATAAAAAACAGACTACA
TAATACTGTAAAACACAACATATCCAGTCACTATGGCGGCCCCTCGAGGGGCCGCATTAGGCACCCCAGG
CTTTACACTTTATGCTTCCGGCTCGTATAATGTGTGGATTTTGAGTTAGGATCCGTCGAGATTTTCAGGA
GCTAAGGAAGCTAAAATGGAGAAAAAAATCACTGGATATACCACCGTTGATATATCCCAATGGCATCGTA
AAGAACATTTTGAGGCATTTCAGTCAGTTGCTCAATGTACCTATAACCAGACCGTTCAGCTGGATATTAC
GGCCTTTTTAAAGACCGTAAAGAAAAATAAGCACAAGTTTTATCCGGCCTTTATTCACATTCTTGCCCGC
CTGATGAATGCTCATCCGGAATTCCGTATGGCAATGAAAGACGGTGAGCTGGTGATATGGGATAGTGTTC
ACCCTTGTTACACCGTTTT
